Addgene plasmid #105583: MLSE-shREN
Purpose: retrovirally express control shRNA with GFP marker
Depositing lab: Christopher Vakoc. Depositing organization: Cold Spring Harbor Laboratory. Publication: A TFIID-SAGA Perturbation that Targets MYB and Suppresses Acute Myeloid Leukemia. Xu Y, Milazzo JP, Somerville TDD, Tarumoto Y, Huang YH, Ostrander EL, Wilkinson JE, Challen GA, Vakoc CR. Cancer Cell. 2018 Jan 8;33(1):13-28.e8. doi: 10.1016/j.ccell.2017.12.002. PubMed 29316427.
Backbone
  Vector backbone: MSCV-LTR-mirE-shRNA-SV40-GFP
  Vector type: Mammalian Expression, Retroviral, RNAi
Growth in bacteria
  Bacterial resistance: Ampicillin, 100 μg/mL
  Growth temperature: 37°C
  Growth strain: NEB Stable
  Copy number: Unknown
Gene/Insert
  Gene/Insert name: control shRNA targeting luciferase
  gRNA/shRNA sequence: TGCTGTTGACAGTGAGCGCAGGAATTATAATGCTTATCTATAGTGAAGCCACAGATGTATAGATAAGCATTATAATTCCTATGCCTACTGCCTCGGA
  Species: M. musculus (mouse)
  Promoter: MSCV-LTR
  Cloning method: Restriction Enzyme; 5′ cloning site XhoI (unknown if destroyed); 3′ cloning site EcoRI (unknown if destroyed)
  Sequencing primers: 5′ TGT TTG AAT GAG GCT TCA GTA C
Terms and licenses: Academic/Nonprofit Terms; Industry Terms: Not Available to Industry
How to cite: MLSE-shREN was a gift from Christopher Vakoc (Addgene plasmid # 105583 ; http://n2t.net/addgene:105583 ; RRID:Addgene_105583)
