[The description below was written by a language model from this plasmid's Addgene catalogue record and pLannotate feature annotations shown in this document.]
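Description:
MLSE-shREN is an MSCV-based gammaretroviral RNAi vector (backbone MSCV-LTR-mirE-shRNA-SV40-GFP) that delivers a non-targeting control shRNA together with a GFP marker into mammalian cells. The proviral region is bounded by murine embryonic stem cell virus 5′ and 3′ LTRs. It carries the MESV Ψ packaging signal and a truncated, start-codon-less MMLV gag segment, which together allow the genomic RNA to be encapsidated when viral proteins are supplied in trans by a packaging system. The plasmid is maintained in E. coli through a high-copy ColE1/pUC-type origin and an ampicillin resistance (β-lactamase) cassette. The remaining bacterial annotations (lac promoter/operator and fragments of lacI, lacZα, rop, bom, TcR and env) are backbone remnants with no evident function here.

The 5′ LTR serves as the promoter for the shRNA, which is embedded in a miR-30-derived (mirE) scaffold and was cloned between XhoI and EcoRI sites. Only the 3′ miR-30a flanking sequence is annotated in the feature tables, but it sits where the hairpin cassette is expected, downstream of gag. Placing the hairpin in a microRNA context lets a Pol II transcript be processed by the endogenous miRNA machinery. The record describes the shRNA as a control targeting luciferase; the name suggests Renilla, though this is not stated explicitly. Downstream, an SV40 enhancer/early promoter drives EGFP so that transduced cells can be tracked or sorted.

The construct serves as the negative control for gene-specific shRNAs in the same backbone, for example in knockdown studies in leukemia cells. The depositor and sequencing-derived records differ by about 31 nt in the region just after the 3′ LTR but are otherwise annotated identically.
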