Features (pLannotate 1.2.2; 20 found; start..end, strand, type, name):
    579..920     +  misc_feature   MESV Ψ: packaging signal of murine embryonic stem cell virus
    987..1403    +  CDS            gag (truncated): truncated Moloney murine leukemia virus (MMLV) gag gene lacking the start codon
   1634..1760    +  ncRNA          3' miR-30a: sequence downstream of the 71-nt precursor of the human miR-30a microRNA (Zeng et al., 2002) miRNA
   1809..2138    +  promoter       SV40 promoter: SV40 enhancer and early promoter
   2145..2864    +  CDS            EGFP: the original enhanced GFP (Yang et al., 1996) mammalian codon-optimized
   2881..2897    +  misc_feature   MCS (fragment): pBluescript multiple cloning site
   2937..3451    +  LTR            3' LTR: 3' long terminal repeat from murine embryonic stem cell virus
   3644..3660    -  protein_bind   lac operator: The lac repressor binds to the lac operator to inhibit transcription in E. coli. This inhibition can be relieved by adding lactose or isopropyl-β-D-thiogalactopyranoside (IPTG). lac repressor encoded by lacI
   3668..3698    -  promoter       lac promoter: promoter for the E. coli lac operon
   3713..3734    -  protein_bind   CAP binding site: CAP binding activates transcription in the presence of cAMP. E. coli catabolite activator protein
   3747..3839    -  CDS            lacI (fragment): lac repressor; lacI; The lac repressor binds to the lac operator to inhibit transcription in E. coli. This inhibition can be relieved by adding lactose or isopropyl-β-D-thiogalactopyranoside (IPTG).
   4022..4610    -  rep_origin     ori: high-copy-number ColE1/pMB1/pBR322/pUC origin of replication
   4781..5641    -  CDS            AmpR: β-lactamase; bla; confers resistance to ampicillin, carbenicillin, and related antibiotics
   5642..5746    -  promoter       AmpR promoter: bla
   5841..5876    +  CDS            rop (fragment): Rop protein, which maintains plasmids at low copy number; rop
   5978..6077    +  misc_feature   bom (fragment): basis of mobility region from pBR322
   6083..6232    -  CDS            lacZα (fragment): LacZα fragment of β-galactosidase; lacZ fragment
   6232..6433    -  CDS            TcR (fragment): tetracycline efflux protein; tet; confers resistance to tetracycline
   6434..6532    +  CDS            env (fragment): murine leukemia virus gPr80 envelope polyprotein precursor; env; proteolytically cleaved into gp70SU and p15TM subunits
   6574..515     +  LTR            5' LTR (across the origin): 5' long terminal repeat from murine embryonic stem cell virus
>Addgene plasmid #105583 | MLSE-shREN | depositor full sequence | sequence record 200492 | MLSE-shREN sequence 6575 bps
TGAAAGACCCCACCTGTAGGTTTGGCAAGCTAGCTTAAGTAACGCCATTTTGCAAGGCATGGAAAATACA
TAACTGAGAATAGAGAAGTTCAGATCAAGGTTAGGAACAGAGAGACAGCAGAATATGGGCCAAACAGGAT
ATCTGTGGTAAGCAGTTCCTGCCCCGGCTCAGGGCCAAGAACAGATGGTCCCCAGATGCGGTCCCGCCCT
CAGCAGTTTCTAGAGAACCATCAGATGTTTCCAGGGTGCCCCAAGGACCTGAAATGACCCTGTGCCTTAT
TTGAACTAACCAATCAGTTCGCTTCTCGCTTCTGTTCGCGCGCTTCTGCTCCCCGAGCTCAATAAAAGAG
CCCACAACCCCTCACTCGGCGCGCCAGTCCTCCGATAGACTGCGTCGCCCGGGTACCCGTATTCCCAATA
AAGCCTCTTGCTGTTTGCATCCGAATCGTGGACTCGCTGATCCTTGGGAGGGTCTCCTCAGATTGATTGA
CTGCCCACCTCGGGGGTCTTTCATTTGGAGGTTCCACCGAGATTTGGAGACCCCTGCCCAGGGACCACCG
ACCCCCCCGCCGGGAGGTAAGCTGGCCAGCGGTCGTTTCGTGTCTGTCTCTGTCTTTGTGCGTGTTTGTG
CCGGCATCTAATGTTTGCGCCTGCGTCTGTACTAGTTAGCTAACTAGCTCTGTATCTGGCGGACCCGTGG
TGGAACTGACGAGTTCTGAACACCCGGCCGCAACCCTGGGAGACGTCCCAGGGACTTTGGGGGCCGTTTT
TGTGGCCCGACCTGAGGAAGGGAGTCGATGTGGAATCCGACCCCGTCAGGATATGTGGTTCTGGTAGGAG
ACGAGAACCTAAAACAGTTCCCGCCTCCGTCTGAATTTTTGCTTTCGGTTTGGAACCGAAGCCGCGCGTC
TTGTCTGCTGCAGCGCTGCAGCATCGTTCTGTGTTGTCTCTGTCTGACTGTGTTTCTGTATTTGTCTGAA
AATTAGGGCCAGACTGTTACCACTCCCTTAAGTTTGACCTTAGGTCACTGGAAAGATGTCGAGCGGATCG
CTCACAACCAGTCGGTAGATGTCAAGAAGAGACGTTGGGTTACCTTCTGCTCTGCAGAATGGCCAACCTT
TAACGTCGGATGGCCGCGAGACGGCACCTTTAACCGAGACCTCATCACCCAGGTTAAGATCAAGGTCTTT
TCACCTGGCCCGCATGGACACCCAGACCAGGTCCCCTACATCGTGACCTGGGAAGCCTTGGCTTTTGACC
CCCCTCCCTGGGTCAAGCCCTTTGTACACCCTAAGCCTCCGCCTCCTCTTCCTCCATCCGCCCCGTCTCT
CCCCCTTGAACCTCCTCGTTCGACCCCGCCTCGATCCTCCCTTTATCCAGCCCTCACTCCTTCTCTAGGC
GCCGGAATTAGATCTCTCGACTAGGGATAACAGGGTAATTGTTTGAATGAGGCTTCAGTACTTTACAGAA
TCGTTGCCTGCACATCTTGGAAACACTTGCTGGGATTACTTCGACTTCTTAACCCAACAGAAGGCTCGAG
AAGGTATATTGCTGTTGACAGTGAGCGCAGGAATTATAATGCTTATCTATAGTGAAGCCACAGATGTATA
GATAAGCATTATAATTCCTATGCCTACTGCCTCGGACTTCAAGGGGCTAGAATTCGAGCAATTATCTTGT
TTACTAAAACTGAATACCTTGCTATCTCTTTGATACATTTTTACAAAGCTGAATTAAAATGGTATAAATT
AAATCACTTTTTTCAATTGACGCGTAATTCGCCAGCACAGTGGTCGACCCTGTGGAATGTGTGTCAGTTA
GGGTGTGGAAAGTCCCCAGGCTCCCCAGCAGGCAGAAGTATGCAAAGCATGCATCTCAATTAGTCAGCAA
CCAGGTGTGGAAAGTCCCCAGGCTCCCCAGCAGGCAGAAGTATGCAAAGCATGCATCTCAATTAGTCAGC
AACCATAGTCCCGCCCCTAACTCCGCCCATCCCGCCCCTAACTCCGCCCAGTTCCGCCCATTCTCCGCCC
CATGGCTGACTAATTTTTTTTATTTATGCAGAGGCCGAGGCCGCCTCGGCCTCTGAGCTATTCCAGAAGT
AGTGAGGAGGCTTTTTTGGAGGCCTAGGCTTTTGCAAAAAGCTCATGGTGAGCAAGGGCGAGGAGCTGTT
CACCGGGGTGGTGCCCATCCTGGTCGAGCTGGACGGCGACGTAAACGGCCACAAGTTCAGCGTGTCCGGC
GAGGGCGAGGGCGATGCCACCTACGGCAAGCTGACCCTGAAGTTCATCTGCACCACCGGCAAGCTGCCCG
TGCCCTGGCCCACCCTCGTGACCACCCTGACCTACGGCGTGCAGTGCTTCAGCCGCTACCCCGACCACAT
GAAGCAGCACGACTTCTTCAAGTCCGCCATGCCCGAAGGCTACGTCCAGGAGCGCACCATCTTCTTCAAG
GACGACGGCAACTACAAGACCCGCGCCGAGGTGAAGTTCGAGGGCGACACCCTGGTGAACCGCATCGAGC
TGAAGGGCATCGACTTCAAGGAGGACGGCAACATCCTGGGGCACAAGCTGGAGTACAACTACAACAGCCA
CAACGTCTATATCATGGCCGACAAGCAGAAGAACGGCATCAAGGTGAACTTCAAGATCCGCCACAACATC
GAGGACGGCAGCGTGCAGCTCGCCGACCACTACCAGCAGAACACCCCCATCGGCGACGGCCCCGTGCTGC
TGCCCGACAACCACTACCTGAGCACCCAGTCCGCCCTGAGCAAAGACCCCAACGAGAAGCGCGATCACAT
GGTCCTGCTGGAGTTCGTGACCGCCGCCGGGATCACTCTCGGCATGGACGAGCTGTACAAGTAATGAATT
AATTAAGAATTATCAAGCTTATCGATAAAATAAAAGATTTTATTTAGTCTCCAGAAAAAGGGGGGAATGA
AAGACCCCACCTGTAGGTTTGGCAAGCTAGCTTAAGTAACGCCATTTTGCAAGGCATGGAAAATACATAA
CTGAGAATAGAGAAGTTCAGATCAAGGTTAGGAACAGAGAGACAGCAGAATATGGGCCAAACAGGATATC
TGTGGTAAGCAGTTCCTGCCCCGGCTCAGGGCCAAGAACAGATGGTCCCCAGATGCGGTCCCGCCCTCAG
CAGTTTCTAGAGAACCATCAGATGTTTCCAGGGTGCCCCAAGGACCTGAAATGACCCTGTGCCTTATTTG
AACTAACCAATCAGTTCGCTTCTCGCTTCTGTTCGCGCGCTTCTGCTCCCCGAGCTCAATAAAAGAGCCC
ACAACCCCTCACTCGGCGCGCCAGTCCTCCGATAGACTGCGTCGCCCGGGTACCCGTGTATCCAATAAAC
CCTCTTGCAGTTGCATCCGACTTGTGGTCTCGCTGTTCCTTGGGAGGGTCTCCTCTGAGTGATTGACTAC
CCGTCAGCGGGGGTCTTTCATGGGTAACAGTTTCTTGAAGTTGGAGAACAACATTCTGAGGGTAGGAGTC
GAATATTAAGTAATCCTGACTCAATTAGCCACTGTTTTGAATCCACATACTCCAATACTCCTGAAATAGT
TCATTATGGACAGCGCAGAAGAGCTGGGGAGAATTAATTCGTAATCATGGTCATAGCTGTTTCCTGTGTG
AAATTGTTATCCGCTCACAATTCCACACAACATACGAGCCGGAAGCATAAAGTGTAAAGCCTGGGGTGCC
TAATGAGTGAGCTAACTCACATTAATTGCGTTGCGCTCACTGCCCGCTTTCCAGTCGGGAAACCTGTCGT
GCCAGCTGCATTAATGAATCGGCCAACGCGCGGGGAGAGGCGGTTTGCGTATTGGGCGCTCTTCCGCTTC
CTCGCTCACTGACTCGCTGCGCTCGGTCGTTCGGCTGCGGCGAGCGGTATCAGCTCACTCAAAGGCGGTA
ATACGGTTATCCACAGAATCAGGGGATAACGCAGGAAAGAACATGTGAGCAAAAGGCCAGCAAAAGGCCA
GGAACCGTAAAAAGGCCGCGTTGCTGGCGTTTTTCCATAGGCTCCGCCCCCCTGACGAGCATCACAAAAA
TCGACGCTCAAGTCAGAGGTGGCGAAACCCGACAGGACTATAAAGATACCAGGCGTTTCCCCCTGGAAGC
TCCCTCGTGCGCTCTCCTGTTCCGACCCTGCCGCTTACCGGATACCTGTCCGCCTTTCTCCCTTCGGGAA
GCGTGGCGCTTTCTCATAGCTCACGCTGTAGGTATCTCAGTTCGGTGTAGGTCGTTCGCTCCAAGCTGGG
CTGTGTGCACGAACCCCCCGTTCAGCCCGACCGCTGCGCCTTATCCGGTAACTATCGTCTTGAGTCCAAC
CCGGTAAGACACGACTTATCGCCACTGGCAGCAGCCACTGGTAACAGGATTAGCAGAGCGAGGTATGTAG
GCGGTGCTACAGAGTTCTTGAAGTGGTGGCCTAACTACGGCTACACTAGAAGGACAGTATTTGGTATCTG
CGCTCTGCTGAAGCCAGTTACCTTCGGAAAAAGAGTTGGTAGCTCTTGATCCGGCAAACAAACCACCGCT
GGTAGCGGTGGTTTTTTTGTTTGCAAGCAGCAGATTACGCGCAGAAAAAAAGGATCTCAAGAAGATCCTT
TGATCTTTTCTACGGGGTCTGACGCTCAGTGGAACGAAAACTCACGTTAAGGGATTTTGGTCATGAGATT
ATCAAAAAGGATCTTCACCTAGATCCTTTTAAATTAAAAATGAAGTTTTAAATCAATCTAAAGTATATAT
GAGTAAACTTGGTCTGACAGTTACCAATGCTTAATCAGTGAGGCACCTATCTCAGCGATCTGTCTATTTC
GTTCATCCATAGTTGCCTGACTCCCCGTCGTGTAGATAACTACGATACGGGAGGGCTTACCATCTGGCCC
CAGTGCTGCAATGATACCGCGAGACCCACGCTCACCGGCTCCAGATTTATCAGCAATAAACCAGCCAGCC
GGAAGGGCCGAGCGCAGAAGTGGTCCTGCAACTTTATCCGCCTCCATCCAGTCTATTAATTGTTGCCGGG
AAGCTAGAGTAAGTAGTTCGCCAGTTAATAGTTTGCGCAACGTTGTTGCCATTGCTACAGGCATCGTGGT
GTCACGCTCGTCGTTTGGTATGGCTTCATTCAGCTCCGGTTCCCAACGATCAAGGCGAGTTACATGATCC
CCCATGTTGTGCAAAAAAGCGGTTAGCTCCTTCGGTCCTCCGATCGTTGTCAGAAGTAAGTTGGCCGCAG
TGTTATCACTCATGGTTATGGCAGCACTGCATAATTCTCTTACTGTCATGCCATCCGTAAGATGCTTTTC
TGTGACTGGTGAGTACTCAACCAAGTCATTCTGAGAATAGTGTATGCGGCGACCGAGTTGCTCTTGCCCG
GCGTCAATACGGGATAATACCGCGCCACATAGCAGAACTTTAAAAGTGCTCATCATTGGAAAACGTTCTT
CGGGGCGAAAACTCTCAAGGATCTTACCGCTGTTGAGATCCAGTTCGATGTAACCCACTCGTGCACCCAA
CTGATCTTCAGCATCTTTTACTTTCACCAGCGTTTCTGGGTGAGCAAAAACAGGAAGGCAAAATGCCGCA
AAAAAGGGAATAAGGGCGACACGGAAATGTTGAATACTCATACTCTTCCTTTTTCAATATTATTGAAGCA
TTTATCAGGGTTATTGTCTCATGAGCGGATACATATTTGAATGTATTTAGAAAAATAAACAAATAGGGGT
TCCGCGCACATTTCCCCGAAAAGTGCCACCTGACGTCTAAGAAACCATTATTATCATGACATTAACCTAT
AAAAATAGGCGTATCACGAGGCCCTTTCGTCTCGCGCGTTTCGGTGATGACGGTGAAAACCTCTGACACA
TGCAGCTCCCGGAGACGGTCACAGCTTGTCTGTAAGCGGATGCCGGGAGCAGACAAGCCCGTCAGGGCGC
GTCAGCGGGTGTTGGCGGGTGTCGGGGCTGGCTTAACTATGCGGCATCAGAGCAGATTGTACTGAGAGTG
CACCATATGCGGTGTGAAATACCGCACAGATGCGTAAGGAGAAAATACCGCATCAGGCGCCATTCGCCAT
TCAGGCTGCGCAACTGTTGGGAAGGGCGATCGGTGCGGGCCTCTTCGCTATTACGCCAGCTGGCGAAAGG
GGGATGTGCTGCAAGGCGATTAAGTTGGGTAACGCCAGGGTTTTCCCAGTCACGACGTTGTAAAACGACG
GCGCAAGGAATGGTGCATGCAAGGAGATGGCGCCCAACAGTCCCCCGGCCACGGGGCCTGCCACCATACC
CACGCCGAAACAAGCGCTCATGAGCCCGAAGTGGCGAGCCCGATCTTCCCCATCGGTGATGTCGGCGATA
TAGGCGCCAGCAACCGCACCTGTGGCGCCGGTGATGCCGGCCACGATGCGTCCGGCGTAGAGGCGATTAG
TCCAATTTGTTAAAGACAGGATATCAGTGGTCCAGGCTCTAGTTTTGACTCAACAATATCACCAGCTGAA
GCCTATAGAGTACGAGCCATAGATAAAATAAAAGATTTTATTTAGTCTCCAGAAAAAGGGGGGAA
