Features (pLannotate 1.2.2; 20 found; start..end, strand, type, name):
    579..920     +  misc_feature   MESV Ψ: packaging signal of murine embryonic stem cell virus
    987..1403    +  CDS            gag (truncated): truncated Moloney murine leukemia virus (MMLV) gag gene lacking the start codon
   1634..1760    +  ncRNA          3' miR-30a: sequence downstream of the 71-nt precursor of the human miR-30a microRNA (Zeng et al., 2002) miRNA
   1809..2138    +  promoter       SV40 promoter: SV40 enhancer and early promoter
   2145..2864    +  CDS            EGFP: the original enhanced GFP (Yang et al., 1996) mammalian codon-optimized
   2881..2897    +  misc_feature   MCS (fragment): pBluescript multiple cloning site
   2937..3451    +  LTR            3' LTR: 3' long terminal repeat from murine embryonic stem cell virus
   3613..3629    -  protein_bind   lac operator: The lac repressor binds to the lac operator to inhibit transcription in E. coli. This inhibition can be relieved by adding lactose or isopropyl-β-D-thiogalactopyranoside (IPTG). lac repressor encoded by lacI
   3637..3667    -  promoter       lac promoter: promoter for the E. coli lac operon
   3682..3703    -  protein_bind   CAP binding site: CAP binding activates transcription in the presence of cAMP. E. coli catabolite activator protein
   3716..3808    -  CDS            lacI (fragment): lac repressor; lacI; The lac repressor binds to the lac operator to inhibit transcription in E. coli. This inhibition can be relieved by adding lactose or isopropyl-β-D-thiogalactopyranoside (IPTG).
   3991..4579    -  rep_origin     ori: high-copy-number ColE1/pMB1/pBR322/pUC origin of replication
   4750..5610    -  CDS            AmpR: β-lactamase; bla; confers resistance to ampicillin, carbenicillin, and related antibiotics
   5611..5715    -  promoter       AmpR promoter: bla
   5810..5845    +  CDS            rop (fragment): Rop protein, which maintains plasmids at low copy number; rop
   5947..6046    +  misc_feature   bom (fragment): basis of mobility region from pBR322
   6052..6201    -  CDS            lacZα (fragment): LacZα fragment of β-galactosidase; lacZ fragment
   6201..6402    -  CDS            TcR (fragment): tetracycline efflux protein; tet; confers resistance to tetracycline
   6403..6501    +  CDS            env (fragment): murine leukemia virus gPr80 envelope polyprotein precursor; env; proteolytically cleaved into gp70SU and p15TM subunits
   6543..515     +  LTR            5' LTR (across the origin): 5' long terminal repeat from murine embryonic stem cell virus
>Addgene plasmid #105583 | MLSE-shREN | addgene full sequence | sequence record 203809 | Addgene NGS Result
TGAAAGACCCCACCTGTAGGTTTGGCAAGCTAGCTTAAGTAACGCCATTTTGCAAGGCATGGAAAATACA
TAACTGAGAATAGAGAAGTTCAGATCAAGGTTAGGAACAGAGAGACAGCAGAATATGGGCCAAACAGGAT
ATCTGTGGTAAGCAGTTCCTGCCCCGGCTCAGGGCCAAGAACAGATGGTCCCCAGATGCGGTCCCGCCCT
CAGCAGTTTCTAGAGAACCATCAGATGTTTCCAGGGTGCCCCAAGGACCTGAAATGACCCTGTGCCTTAT
TTGAACTAACCAATCAGTTCGCTTCTCGCTTCTGTTCGCGCGCTTCTGCTCCCCGAGCTCAATAAAAGAG
CCCACAACCCCTCACTCGGCGCGCCAGTCCTCCGATAGACTGCGTCGCCCGGGTACCCGTATTCCCAATA
AAGCCTCTTGCTGTTTGCATCCGAATCGTGGACTCGCTGATCCTTGGGAGGGTCTCCTCAGATTGATTGA
CTGCCCACCTCGGGGGTCTTTCATTTGGAGGTTCCACCGAGATTTGGAGACCCCTGCCCAGGGACCACCG
ACCCCCCCGCCGGGAGGTAAGCTGGCCAGCGGTCGTTTCGTGTCTGTCTCTGTCTTTGTGCGTGTTTGTG
CCGGCATCTAATGTTTGCGCCTGCGTCTGTACTAGTTAGCTAACTAGCTCTGTATCTGGCGGACCCGTGG
TGGAACTGACGAGTTCTGAACACCCGGCCGCAACCCTGGGAGACGTCCCAGGGACTTTGGGGGCCGTTTT
TGTGGCCCGACCTGAGGAAGGGAGTCGATGTGGAATCCGACCCCGTCAGGATATGTGGTTCTGGTAGGAG
ACGAGAACCTAAAACAGTTCCCGCCTCCGTCTGAATTTTTGCTTTCGGTTTGGAACCGAAGCCGCGCGTC
TTGTCTGCTGCAGCGCTGCAGCATCGTTCTGTGTTGTCTCTGTCTGACTGTGTTTCTGTATTTGTCTGAA
AATTAGGGCCAGACTGTTACCACTCCCTTAAGTTTGACCTTAGGTCACTGGAAAGATGTCGAGCGGATCG
CTCACAACCAGTCGGTAGATGTCAAGAAGAGACGTTGGGTTACCTTCTGCTCTGCAGAATGGCCAACCTT
TAACGTCGGATGGCCGCGAGACGGCACCTTTAACCGAGACCTCATCACCCAGGTTAAGATCAAGGTCTTT
TCACCTGGCCCGCATGGACACCCAGACCAGGTCCCCTACATCGTGACCTGGGAAGCCTTGGCTTTTGACC
CCCCTCCCTGGGTCAAGCCCTTTGTACACCCTAAGCCTCCGCCTCCTCTTCCTCCATCCGCCCCGTCTCT
CCCCCTTGAACCTCCTCGTTCGACCCCGCCTCGATCCTCCCTTTATCCAGCCCTCACTCCTTCTCTAGGC
GCCGGAATTAGATCTCTCGACTAGGGATAACAGGGTAATTGTTTGAATGAGGCTTCAGTACTTTACAGAA
TCGTTGCCTGCACATCTTGGAAACACTTGCTGGGATTACTTCGACTTCTTAACCCAACAGAAGGCTCGAG
AAGGTATATTGCTGTTGACAGTGAGCGCAGGAATTATAATGCTTATCTATAGTGAAGCCACAGATGTATA
GATAAGCATTATAATTCCTATGCCTACTGCCTCGGACTTCAAGGGGCTAGAATTCGAGCAATTATCTTGT
TTACTAAAACTGAATACCTTGCTATCTCTTTGATACATTTTTACAAAGCTGAATTAAAATGGTATAAATT
AAATCACTTTTTTCAATTGACGCGTAATTCGCCAGCACAGTGGTCGACCCTGTGGAATGTGTGTCAGTTA
GGGTGTGGAAAGTCCCCAGGCTCCCCAGCAGGCAGAAGTATGCAAAGCATGCATCTCAATTAGTCAGCAA
CCAGGTGTGGAAAGTCCCCAGGCTCCCCAGCAGGCAGAAGTATGCAAAGCATGCATCTCAATTAGTCAGC
AACCATAGTCCCGCCCCTAACTCCGCCCATCCCGCCCCTAACTCCGCCCAGTTCCGCCCATTCTCCGCCC
CATGGCTGACTAATTTTTTTTATTTATGCAGAGGCCGAGGCCGCCTCGGCCTCTGAGCTATTCCAGAAGT
AGTGAGGAGGCTTTTTTGGAGGCCTAGGCTTTTGCAAAAAGCTCATGGTGAGCAAGGGCGAGGAGCTGTT
CACCGGGGTGGTGCCCATCCTGGTCGAGCTGGACGGCGACGTAAACGGCCACAAGTTCAGCGTGTCTGGC
GAGGGCGAGGGCGATGCCACCTACGGCAAGCTGACCCTGAAGTTCATCTGCACCACCGGCAAGCTGCCCG
TGCCCTGGCCCACCCTCGTGACCACCCTGACCTACGGCGTGCAGTGCTTCAGCCGCTACCCCGACCACAT
GAAGCAGCACGACTTCTTCAAGTCCGCCATGCCCGAAGGCTACGTCCAGGAGCGCACCATCTTCTTCAAG
GACGACGGCAACTACAAGACCCGCGCCGAGGTGAAGTTCGAGGGCGACACCCTGGTGAACCGCATCGAGC
TGAAGGGCATCGACTTCAAGGAGGACGGCAACATCCTGGGGCACAAGCTGGAGTACAACTACAACAGCCA
CAACGTCTATATCATGGCCGACAAGCAGAAGAACGGCATCAAGGCGAACTTCAAGATCCGCCACAACATC
GAGGACGGCAGCGTGCAGCTCGCCGACCACTACCAGCAGAACACCCCCATCGGCGACGGCCCCGTGCTGC
TGCCCGACAACCACTACCTGAGCACCCAGTCCGCCCTGAGCAAAGACCCCAACGAGAAGCGCGATCACAT
GGTCCTGCTGGAGTTCGTGACCGCCGCCGGGATCACTCTCGGCATGGACGAGCTGTACAAGTAATGAATT
AATTAAGAATTATCAAGCTTATCGATAAAATAAAAGATTTTATTTAGTCTCCAGAAAAAGGGGGGAATGA
AAGACCCCACCTGTAGGTTTGGCAAGCTAGCTTAAGTAACGCCATTTTGCAAGGCATGGAAAATACATAA
CTGAGAATAGAGAAGTTCAGATCAAGGTTAGGAACAGAGAGACAGCAGAATATGGGCCAAACAGGATATC
TGTGGTAAGCAGTTCCTGCCCCGGCTCAGGGCCAAGAACAGATGGTCCCCAGATGCGGTCCCGCCCTCAG
CAGTTTCTAGAGAACCATCAGATGTTTCCAGGGTGCCCCAAGGACCTGAAATGACCCTGTGCCTTATTTG
AACTAACCAATCAGTTCGCTTCTCGCTTCTGTTCGCGCGCTTCTGCTCCCCGAGCTCAATAAAAGAGCCC
ACAACCCCTCACTCGGCGCGCCAGTCCTCCGATAGACTGCGTCGCCCGGGTACCCGTGTATCCAATAAAC
CCTCTTGCAGTTGCATCCGACTTGTGGTCTCGCTGTTCCTTGGGAGGGTCTCCTCTGAGTGATTGACTAC
CCGTCAGCGGGGGTCTTTCATGGGTAACAGTTTCTTGAAGTTGGAGAACAACATTCTGAGGGTAGGAGTC
GAATATTAAGTAATCCTGACTCAATTAGCCACTGTTTTGAATCCACATACTCCAATACTCCTGAAATAGT
TCATTATGGACAGCGCAGAAAGAGCTGGGGAGAATTGTGAAATTGTTATCCGCTCACAATTCCACACAAC
ATACGAGCCGGAAGCATAAAGTGTAAAGCCTGGGGTGCCTAATGAGTGAGCTAACTCACATTAATTGCGT
TGCGCTCACTGCCCGCTTTCCAGTCGGGAAACCTGTCGTGCCAGCTGCATTAATGAATCGGCCAACGCGC
GGGGAGAGGCGGTTTGCGTATTGGGCGCTCTTCCGCTTCCTCGCTCACTGACTCGCTGCGCTCGGTCGTT
CGGCTGCGGCGAGCGGTATCAGCTCACTCAAAGGCGGTAATACGGTTATCCACAGAATCAGGGGATAACG
CAGGAAAGAACATGTGAGCAAAAGGCCAGCAAAAGGCCAGGAACCGTAAAAAGGCCGCGTTGCTGGCGTT
TTTCCATAGGCTCCGCCCCCCTGACGAGCATCACAAAAATCGACGCTCAAGTCAGAGGTGGCGAAACCCG
ACAGGACTATAAAGATACCAGGCGTTTCCCCCTGGAAGCTCCCTCGTGCGCTCTCCTGTTCCGACCCTGC
CGCTTACCGGATACCTGTCCGCCTTTCTCCCTTCGGGAAGCGTGGCGCTTTCTCATAGCTCACGCTGTAG
GTATCTCAGTTCGGTGTAGGTCGTTCGCTCCAAGCTGGGCTGTGTGCACGAACCCCCCGTTCAGCCCGAC
CGCTGCGCCTTATCCGGTAACTATCGTCTTGAGTCCAACCCGGTAAGACACGACTTATCGCCACTGGCAG
CAGCCACTGGTAACAGGATTAGCAGAGCGAGGTATGTAGGCGGTGCTACAGAGTTCTTGAAGTGGTGGCC
TAACTACGGCTACACTAGAAGAACAGTATTTGGTATCTGCGCTCTGCTGAAGCCAGTTACCTTCGGAAAA
AGAGTTGGTAGCTCTTGATCCGGCAAACAAACCACCGCTGGTAGCGGTGGTTTTTTTGTTTGCAAGCAGC
AGATTACGCGCAGAAAAAAAGGATCTCAAGAAGATCCTTTGATCTTTTCTACGGGGTCTGACGCTCAGTG
GAACGAAAACTCACGTTAAGGGATTTTGGTCATGAGATTATCAAAAAGGATCTTCACCTAGATCCTTTTA
AATTAAAAATGAAGTTTTAAATCAATCTAAAGTATATATGAGTAAACTTGGTCTGACAGTTACCAATGCT
TAATCAGTGAGGCACCTATCTCAGCGATCTGTCTATTTCGTTCATCCATAGTTGCCTGACTCCCCGTCGT
GTAGATAACTACGATACGGGAGGGCTTACCATCTGGCCCCAGTGCTGCAATGATACCGCGAGACCCACGC
TCACCGGCTCCAGATTTATCAGCAATAAACCAGCCAGCCGGAAGGGCCGAGCGCAGAAGTGGTCCTGCAA
CTTTATCCGCCTCCATCCAGTCTATTAATTGTTGCCGGGAAGCTAGAGTAAGTAGTTCGCCAGTTAATAG
TTTGCGCAACGTTGTTGCCATTGCTACAGGCATCGTGGTGTCACGCTCGTCGTTTGGTATGGCTTCATTC
AGCTCCGGTTCCCAACGATCAAGGCGAGTTACATGATCCCCCATGTTGTGCAAAAAAGCGGTTAGCTCCT
TCGGTCCTCCGATCGTTGTCAGAAGTAAGTTGGCCGCAGTGTTATCACTCATGGTTATGGCAGCACTGCA
TAATTCTCTTACTGTCATGCCATCCGTAAGATGCTTTTCTGTGACTGGTGAGTACTCAACCAAGTCATTC
TGAGAATAGTGTATGCGGCGACCGAGTTGCTCTTGCCCGGCGTCAATACGGGATAATACCGCGCCACATA
GCAGAACTTTAAAAGTGCTCATCATTGGAAAACGTTCTTCGGGGCGAAAACTCTCAAGGATCTTACCGCT
GTTGAGATCCAGTTCGATGTAACCCACTCGTGCACCCAACTGATCTTCAGCATCTTTTACTTTCACCAGC
GTTTCTGGGTGAGCAAAAACAGGAAGGCAAAATGCCGCAAAAAAGGGAATAAGGGCGACACGGAAATGTT
GAATACTCATACTCTTCCTTTTTCAATATTATTGAAGCATTTATCAGGGTTATTGTCTCATGAGCGGATA
CATATTTGAATGTATTTAGAAAAATAAACAAATAGGGGTTCCGCGCACATTTCCCCGAAAAGTGCCACCT
GACGTCTAAGAAACCATTATTATCATGACATTAACCTATAAAAATAGGCGTATCACGAGGCCCTTTCGTC
TCGCGCGTTTCGGTGATGACGGTGAAAACCTCTGACACATGCAGCTCCCGGAGACGGTCACAGCTTGTCT
GTAAGCGGATGCCGGGAGCAGACAAGCCCGTCAGGGCGCGTCAGCGGGTGTTGGCGGGTGTCGGGGCTGG
CTTAACTATGCGGCATCAGAGCAGATTGTACTGAGAGTGCACCATATGCGGTGTGAAATACCGCACAGAT
GCGTAAGGAGAAAATACCGCATCAGGCGCCATTCGCCATTCAGGCTGCGCAACTGTTGGGAAGGGCGATC
GGTGCGGGCCTCTTCGCTATTACGCCAGCTGGCGAAAGGGGGATGTGCTGCAAGGCGATTAAGTTGGGTA
ACGCCAGGGTTTTCCCAGTCACGACGTTGTAAAACGACGGCGCAAGGAATGGTGCATGCAAGGAGATGGC
GCCCAACAGTCCCCCGGCCACGGGGCCTGCCACCATACCCACGCCGAAACAAGCGCTCATGAGCCCGAAG
TGGCGAGCCCGATCTTCCCCATCGGTGATGTCGGCGATATAGGCGCCAGCAACCGCACCTGTGGCGCCGG
TGATGCCGGCCACGATGCGTCCGGCGTAGAGGCGATTAGTCCAATTTGTTAAAGACAGGATATCAGTGGT
CCAGGCTCTAGTTTTGACTCAACAATATCACCAGCTGAAGCCTATAGAGTACGAGCCATAGATAAAATAA
AAGATTTTATTTAGTCTCCAGAAAAAGGGGGGAA
